>Addgene plasmid #159121 | GtCCR2_EYFP_pcDNA3.1 | addgene full sequence | sequence record 310661 | Addgene NGS Result
TGCGCTGCTTCGCGATGTACGGGCCAGATATACGCGTTGACATTGATTATTGACTAGTTATTAATAGTAA
TCAATTACGGGGTCATTAGTTCATAGCCCATATATGGAGTTCCGCGTTACATAACTTACGGTAAATGGCC
CGCCTGGCTGACCGCCCAACGACCCCCGCCCATTGACGTCAATAATGACGTATGTTCCCATAGTAACGCC
AATAGGGACTTTCCATTGACGTCAATGGGTGGAGTATTTACGGTAAACTGCCCACTTGGCAGTACATCAA
GTGTATCATATGCCAAGTACGCCCCCTATTGACGTCAATGACGGTAAATGGCCCGCCTGGCATTATGCCC
AGTACATGACCTTATGGGACTTTCCTACTTGGCAGTACATCTACGTATTAGTCATCGCTATTACCATGGT
GATGCGGTTTTGGCAGTACATCAATGGGCGTGGATAGCGGTTTGACTCACGGGGATTTCCAAGTCTCCAC
CCCATTGACGTCAATGGGAGTTTGTTTTGGCACCAAAATCAACGGGACTTTCCAAAATGTCGTAACAACT
CCGCCCCATTGACGCAAATGGGCGGTAGGCGTGTACGGTGGGAGGTCTATATAAGCAGAGCTCTCTGGCT
AACTAGAGAACCCACTGCTTACTGGCTTATCGAAATTAATACGACTCACTATAGGGAGACCCAAGCTGGC
TAGTTAAGCTTGGTACCGAGCTCGGATCCATGGTGGCCAGCAGCGCCGTGATTACCGCCAACTGGATCAG
CTTTCTGGCCATCAGCGCCAGCTTCATCATCCTGCTGGTCATCTCCCTGAGGTACAAAGGCCCCGGCGGA
ACCGAGAGCTTCTACAACGGCTTCAAGGAGCAGAACATGCTGACCGTGTTCATCAATCTGTGGTGTGCCC
TGGCCTACTTTGCCAAAGTGCTGCAGTCCCACTCCAACGATAATGGCTTCGCCCCTCTGACCGTGATCCC
TTACGTGGACTACTGCACCACCTGCCCTCTCCTGACACTGGATCTGCTGTGGTGCCTGGACGCCCCTTAC
AAAATCAGCAGCGCCGTGCTCGTGTTCACCTGCCTGGTGATTGCCGTCGCTTGCAGCCTGGCCGTGGCCC
CTTTCAGCTACTGCTGGTTTGCCATGGGAATGGTGCTCTTCACCTTCACCTACGTGTTCATCCTGTCCAT
CGTGAGGCAGAGACTGGACTTCTTCACACTGTGCGCCAGAGACAGCAACGCCAAACAGAGCCTGAAGCAT
CTGAAGACCGCCGTGTTCATCTACTTCGGCATCTGGCTGCTGTTCCCCCTCCTGTGGCTGCTCTCCTATA
GGGCCGCCAACGTGATCAGCAATGACATCAACCACATCTTCCACTGCATCCTGGACGTGATCGCCAAGAG
CGTGTACGGCTTTGCCCTCCTGTACTTTAAGATGTACTTTGACAAAAAGCTGATCGAGAGCGGCATCGAC
GAGGACGACTTCGCCAAGTTCTCCAAGGTCGTGACCACCCACAGAAGCGAGGAGAAGCAGAAGAGGAAGC
CCGCCGTGTCCCAAAGCCCTAAGATGTACTACGACGAGGCCGCTTACCAGGACGGCGAGGTCGAGAGCAA
CCTGCAGTCCAAGATCAGAGCGGCCGCCGTGAGCAAGGGCGAGGAGCTGTTCACCGGGGTGGTGCCCATC
CTGGTCGAGCTGGACGGCGACGTAAACGGCCACAAGTTCAGCGTGTCCGGCGAGGGCGAGGGCGATGCCA
CCTACGGCAAGCTGACCCTGAAGTTCATCTGCACCACCGGCAAGCTGCCCGTGCCCTGGCCCACCCTCGT
GACCACCTTCGGCTACGGCCTGCAGTGCTTCGCCCGCTACCCCGACCACATGAAGCAGCACGACTTCTTC
AAGTCCGCCATGCCCGAAGGCTACGTCCAGGAGCGCACCATCTTCTTCAAGGACGACGGCAACTACAAGA
CCCGCGCCGAGGTGAAGTTCGAGGGCGACACCCTGGTGAACCGCATCGAGCTGAAGGGCATCGACTTCAA
GGAGGACGGCAACATCCTGGGGCACAAGCTGGAGTACAACTACAACAGCCACAACGTCTATATCATGGCC
GACAAGCAGAAGAACGGCATCAAGGTGAACTTCAAGATCCGCCACAACATCGAGGACGGCAGCGTGCAGC
TCGCCGACCACTACCAGCAGAACACCCCCATCGGCGACGGCCCCGTGCTGCTGCCCGACAACCACTACCT
GAGCTACCAGTCCGCCCTGAGCAAAGACCCCAACGAGAAGCGCGATCACATGGTCCTGCTGGAGTTCGTG
ACCGCCGCCGGGATCACTCTCGGCATGGACGAGCTGTACAAGTAACATATGCTCTAGAGGGCCCGCGGTT
CGAAGGTAAGCCTATCCCTAACCCTCTCCTCGGTCTCGATTCTACGCGTACCGGTCATCATCACCATCAC
CATTGAGTTTAAACCCGCTGATCAGCCTCGACTGTGCCTTCTAGTTGCCAGCCATCTGTTGTTTGCCCCT
CCCCCGTGCCTTCCTTGACCCTGGAAGGTGCCACTCCCACTGTCCTTTCCTAATAAAATGAGGAAATTGC
ATCGCATTGTCTGAGTAGGTGTCATTCTATTCTGGGGGGTGGGGTGGGGCAGGACAGCAAGGGGGAGGAT
TGGGAAGACAATAGCAGGCATGCTGGGGATGCGGTGGGCTCTATGGCTTCTGAGGCGGAAAGAACCAGCT
GGGGCTCTAGGGGGTATCCCC
[124 nt withheld, positions 2752-2875]
C
[91 nt withheld, positions 2877-2967]
A
[49 nt withheld, positions 2969-3017]
CCTTTGACGTTGGAGTCCACGTTCTTT
[37 nt withheld, positions 3045-3081]
ACCCTATCTCGGTCTATTCTTTTGATTTATAAGGGATTTTGCCGATTTCGGCCTATTGGTTAAAAAATGA
GCTGATTTAACAAAAATTTAACGCGAATTAATTCTGTGGAATGTGTGTCAGTTAGGGTGTGGAAAGTCCC
CAGGCTCCCCAGCAGGCAGAAGTATGCAAAGCATGCATCTCAATTAGTCAGCAACCAGGTGTGGAAAGTC
CCCAGGCTCCCCAGCAGGCAGAAGTATGCAAAGCATGCATCTCAATTAGTCAGCAACCATAGTCCCGCCC
CTAACTCCGCCCATCCCGCCCCTAACTCCGCCCAGTTCCGCCCATTCTCCGCCCCATGGCTGACTAATTT
TTTTTATTTATGCAGAGGCCGAGGCCGCCTCTGCCTCTGAGCTATTCCAGAAGTAGTGAGGAGGCTTTTT
TGGAGGCCTAGGCTTTTGCAAAAAGCTCCCGGGAGCTTGTATATCCATTTTCGGATCTGATCAAGAGACA
GGATGAGGATCGTTTCGCATGATTGAACAAGATGGATTGCACGCAGGTTCTCCGGCCGCTTGGGTGGAGA
GGCTATTCGGCTATGACTGGGCACAACAGACAATCGGCTGCTCTGATGCCGCCGTGTTCCGGCTGTCAGC
GCAGGGGCGCCCGGTTCTTTTTGTCAAGACCGACCTGTCCGGTGCCCTGAATGAACTGCAGGACGAGGCA
GCGCGGCTATCGTGGCTGGCCACGACGGGCGTTCCTTGCGCAGCTGTGCTCGACGTTGTCACTGAAGCGG
GAAGGGACTGGCTGCTATTGGGCGAAGTGCCGGGGCAGGATCTCCTGTCATCTCACCTTGCTCCTGCCGA
GAAAGTATCCATCATGGCTGATGCAATGCGGCGGCTGCATACGCTTGATCCGGCTACCTGCCCATTCGAC
CACCAAGCGAAACATCGCATCGAGCGAGCACGTACTCGGATGGAAGCCGGTCTTGTCGATCAGGATGATC
TGGACGAAGAGCATCAGGGGCTCGCGCCAGCCGAACTGTTCGCCAGGCTCAAGGCGCGCATGCCCGACGG
CGAGGATCTCGTCGTGACCCATGGCGATGCCTGCTTGCCGAATATCATGGTGGAAAATGGCCGCTTTTCT
GGATTCATCGACTGTGGCCGGCTGGGTGTGGCGGACCGCTATCAGGACATAGCGTTGGCTACCCGTGATA
TTGCTGAAGAGCTTGGCGGCGAATGGGCTGACCGCTTCCTCGTGCTTTACGGTATCGCCGCTCCCGATTC
GCAGCGCATCGCCTTCTATCGCCTTCTTGACGAGTTCTTCTGAGCGGGACTCTGGGGTTCGCGAAATGAC
CGACCAAGCGACGCCCAACCTGCCATCACGAGATTTCGATTCCACCGCCGCCTTCTATGAAAGGTTGGGC
TTCGGAATCGTTTTCCGGGACGCCGGCTGGATGATCCTCCAGCGCGGGGATCTCATGCTGGAGTTCTTCG
CCCACCCCAACTTGTTTATTGCAGCTTATAATGGTTACAAATAAAGCAATAGCATCACAAATTTCACAAA
TAAAGCATTTTTTTCACTGCATTCTAGTTGTGGTTTGTCCAAACTCATCAATGTATCTTATCATGTCTGT
ATACCGTCGACCTCTAGCTAGAGCTTGGCGTAATCATGGTCATAGCTGTTTCCTGTGTGAAATTGTTATC
CGCTCACAATTCCACACAACATACGAGCCGGAAGCATAAAGTGTAAAGCCTGGGGTGCCTAATGAGTGAG
CTAACTCACATTAATTGCGTTGCGCTCACTGCCCGCTTTCCAGTCGGGAAACCTGTCGTGCCAGCTGCAT
TAATGAATCGGCCAACGCGCGGGGAGAGGCGGTTTGCGTATTGGGCGCTCTTCCGCTTCCTCGCTCACTG
ACTCGCTGCGCTCGGTCGTTCGGCTGCGGCGAGCGGTATCAGCTCACTCAAAGGCGGTAATACGGTTATC
CACAGAATCAGGGGATAACGCAGGAAAGAACATGTGAGCAAAAGGCCAGCAAAAGGCCAGGAACCGTAAA
AAGGCCGCGTTGCTGGCGTTTTTCCATAGGCTCCGCCCCCCTGACGAGCATCACAAAAATCGACGCTCAA
GTCAGAGGTGGCGAAACCCGACAGGACTATAAAGATACCAGGCGTTTCCCCCTGGAAGCTCCCTCGTGCG
CTCTCCTGTTCCGACCCTGCCGCTTACCGGATACCTGTCCGCCTTTCTCCCTTCGGGAAGCGTGGCGCTT
TCTCATAGCTCACGCTGTAGGTATCTCAGTTCGGTGTAGGTCGTTCGCTCCAAGCTGGGCTGTGTGCACG
AACCCCCCGTTCAGCCCGACCGCTGCGCCTTATCCGGTAACTATCGTCTTGAGTCCAACCCGGTAAGACA
CGACTTATCGCCACTGGCAGCAGCCACTGGTAACAGGATTAGCAGAGCGAGGTATGTAGGCGGTGCTACA
GAGTTCTTGAAGTGGTGGCCTAACTACGGCTACACTAGAAGAACAGTATTTGGTATCTGCGCTCTGCTGA
AGCCAGTTACCTTCGGAAAAAGAGTTGGTAGCTCTTGATCCGGCAAACAAACCACCGCTGGTAGCGGTGG
TTTTTTTGTTTGCAAGCAGCAGATTACGCGCAGAAAAAAAGGATCTCAAGAAGATCCTTTGATCTTTTCT
ACGGGGTCTGACGCTCAGTGGAACGAAAACTCACGTTAAGGGATTTTGGTCATGAGATTATCAAAAAGGA
TCTTCACCTAGATCCTTTTAAATTAAAAATGAAGTTTTAAATCAATCTAAAGTATATATGAGTAAACTTG
GTCTGACAGTTACCAATGCTTAATCAGTGAGGCACCTATCTCAGCGATCTGTCTATTTCGTTCATCCATA
GTTGCCTGACTCCCCGTCGTGTAGATAACTACGATACGGGAGGGCTTACCATCTGGCCCCAGTGCTGCAA
TGATACCGCGAGACCCACGCTCACCGGCTCCAGATTTATCAGCAATAAACCAGCCAGCCGGAAGGGCCGA
GCGCAGAAGTGGTCCTGCAACTTTATCCGCCTCCATCCAGTCTATTAATTGTTGCCGGGAAGCTAGAGTA
AGTAGTTCGCCAGTTAATAGTTTGCGCAACGTTGTTGCCATTGCTACAGGCATCGTGGTGTCACGCTCGT
CGTTTGGTATGGCTTCATTCAGCTCCGGTTCCCAACGATCAAGGCGAGTTACATGATCCCCCATGTTGTG
CAAAAAAGCGGTTAGCTCCTTCGGTCCTCCGATCGTTGTCAGAAGTAAGTTGGCCGCAGTGTTATCACTC
ATGGTTATGGCAGCACTGCATAATTCTCTTACTGTCATGCCATCCGTAAGATGCTTTTCTGTGACTGGTG
AGTACTCAACCAAGTCATTCTGAGAATAGTGTATGCGGCGACCGAGTTGCTCTTGCCCGGCGTCAATACG
GGATAATACCGCGCCACATAGCAGAACTTTAAAAGTGCTCATCATTGGAAAACGTTCTTCGGGGCGAAAA
CTCTCAAGGATCTTACCGCTGTTGAGATCCAGTTCGATGTAACCCACTCGTGCACCCAACTGATCTTCAG
CATCTTTTACTTTCACCAGCGTTTCTGGGTGAGCAAAAACAGGAAGGCAAAATGCCGCAAAAAAGGGAAT
AAGGGCGACACGGAAATGTTGAATACTCATACTCTTCCTTTTTCAATATTATTGAAGCATTTATCAGGGT
TATTGTCTCATGAGCGGATACATATTTGAATGTATTTAGAAAAATAAACAAATAGGGGTTCCGCGCACAT
TTCCCCGAAAAGTGCCACCTGACGTCGACGGATCGGGAGATCTCCCGATCCCCTATGGTGCACTCTCAGT
ACAATCTGCTCTGATGCCGCATAGTTAAGCCAGTATCTGCTCCCTGCTTGTGTGTTGGAGGTCGCTGAGT
AGTGCGCGAGCAAAATTTAAGCTACAACAAGGCAAGGCTTGACCGACAATTGCATGAAGAATCTGCTTAG
GGTTAGGCGTTT
Features (pLannotate 1.2.2; 21 found; start..end, strand, type, name):
     39..418     +  enhancer       CMV enhancer: human cytomegalovirus immediate early enhancer
    419..622     +  promoter       CMV promoter: human cytomegalovirus (CMV) immediate early promoter
    618..651     +  LTR            5' LTR (truncated) (fragment): truncated 5' long terminal repeat (LTR) from HIV-1
    667..685     +  promoter       T7 promoter: promoter for bacteriophage T7 RNA polymerase
   1639..2355    +  CDS            EYFP: enhanced YFP mammalian codon-optimized
   2385..2426    +  CDS            V5 tag: epitope tag from simian virus 5
   2482..2706    +  polyA_signal   bGH poly(A) signal: bovine growth hormone polyadenylation signal
   2710..2731    +  promoter       SV40 promoter (fragment): SV40 enhancer and early promoter
   2752..3180    +  rep_origin     f1 ori (sequence partly withheld): f1 bacteriophage origin of replication; arrow indicates direction of (+) strand synthesis
   3194..3523    +  promoter       SV40 promoter: SV40 enhancer and early promoter
   3590..4381    +  CDS            neo: KKA2_KLEPN - Also known as kan, nptII. Experimental evidence at protein level: Swiss-Prot protein existence level 1. Resistance to kanamycin, neomycin, paromomycin, ribostamycin, butirosin and gentamicin B. From Klebsiella pneumoniae.
   4407..4565    +  CDS            ble (fragment): BLE_KLEPN - Experimental evidence at protein level: Swiss-Prot protein existence level 1. Binding protein with a strong affinity to the bleomycin family of antibiotics. Binds to CL990; an antimitotic-antibiotic compound. From Klebsiella pneumoniae.
   4560..4681    +  polyA_signal   SV40 poly(A) signal: SV40 polyadenylation signal
   4754..4770    -  protein_bind   lac operator: The lac repressor binds to the lac operator to inhibit transcription in E. coli. This inhibition can be relieved by adding lactose or isopropyl-β-D-thiogalactopyranoside (IPTG). lac repressor encoded by lacI
   4778..4808    -  promoter       lac promoter: promoter for the E. coli lac operon
   4823..4844    -  protein_bind   CAP binding site: CAP binding activates transcription in the presence of cAMP. E. coli catabolite activator protein
   4857..4949    -  CDS            lacI (fragment): lac repressor; lacI; The lac repressor binds to the lac operator to inhibit transcription in E. coli. This inhibition can be relieved by adding lactose or isopropyl-β-D-thiogalactopyranoside (IPTG).
   5132..5720    -  rep_origin     ori: high-copy-number ColE1/pMB1/pBR322/pUC origin of replication
   5891..6751    -  CDS            AmpR: β-lactamase; bla; confers resistance to ampicillin, carbenicillin, and related antibiotics
   6752..6856    -  promoter       AmpR promoter: bla
   6915..6967    -  misc_feature   bom (fragment): basis of mobility region from pBR322
