[The description below was written by a language model from this plasmid's Addgene catalogue record and pLannotate feature annotations shown in this document.]
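Description:
GtCCR2_EYFP_pcDNA3.1 is a mammalian expression plasmid of about 7.1 kb built on the Invitrogen pcDNA3.1(+) backbone. It carries the rhodopsin domain of GtCCR2, a cation channelrhodopsin from the cryptophyte alga Guillardia theta, as an insert of roughly 900 bp. It is maintained in E. coli at high copy through a ColE1/pUC-type origin, with ampicillin selection provided by the β-lactamase gene and its own promoter. An f1 origin is also present. For selection in mammalian cells, the backbone supplies a neomycin/kanamycin phosphotransferase gene driven by the SV40 early promoter and terminated by an SV40 polyadenylation signal.

The expression cassette uses the human cytomegalovirus immediate-early enhancer and promoter, followed by a T7 promoter that could support in vitro transcription. The automated annotation does not label the GtCCR2 coding sequence itself. The unannotated gap between the T7 promoter and EYFP is about the right size to hold the stated insert. EYFP lies directly downstream, in keeping with the catalogue description of a C-terminal EYFP fusion, which lets expression and membrane localisation be followed by fluorescence. A V5 epitope sequence is annotated after EYFP, but the record does not say whether it is translated as part of the fusion. The cassette ends in the bovine growth hormone polyadenylation signal. Several small hits (an HIV-1 LTR fragment, ble, lacI and bom fragments, and lac promoter/operator elements) appear to be backbone remnants rather than functional payload.

The associated publication concerns bacteriorhodopsin-like channelrhodopsins and their mechanism of cation conductance. The plasmid is therefore suited to expressing the light-gated channel in cultured mammalian cells for studies of its photocurrents, although the record does not give specific applications.
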