Addgene plasmid #159121: GtCCR2_EYFP_pcDNA3.1
Purpose: This plasmid encodes GtCCR2 rhodopsin domain
Depositing lab: John Spudich. Depositing organization: University of Texas Health Science Center at Houston. Publication: Bacteriorhodopsin-like channelrhodopsins: Alternative mechanism for control of cation conductance. Sineshchekov OA, Govorunova EG, Li H, Spudich JL. Proc Natl Acad Sci U S A. 2017 Nov 7;114(45):E9512-E9519. doi: 10.1073/pnas.1710702114. Epub 2017 Oct 25. PubMed 29078348.
Backbone
  Vector backbone: pcDNA3.1(+)
  Backbone manufacturer: Invitrogen
  Vector type: Mammalian Expression
Growth in bacteria
  Bacterial resistance: Ampicillin, 100 μg/mL
  Growth temperature: 37°C
  Growth strain: DH5alpha
  Copy number: High Copy
Gene/Insert
  Gene/Insert name: GtCCR2 (alt name: KU761992)
  Species: Guillardia theta
  Insert size (bp): 900
  Tag / fusion protein: EYFP (C terminal on backbone)
  Cloning method: Restriction Enzyme; 5′ cloning site Unknown (unknown if destroyed)
Terms and licenses: Academic/Nonprofit Terms; Industry Terms: Not Available to Industry
How to cite: GtCCR2_EYFP_pcDNA3.1 was a gift from John Spudich (Addgene plasmid # 159121 ; http://n2t.net/addgene:159121 ; RRID:Addgene_159121)
