>Addgene plasmid #159121 | GtCCR2_EYFP_pcDNA3.1 | depositor partial sequence | sequence record 307419 | GtCCR2 rhodopsin domain
ATGGTGGCCAGCAGCGCCGTGATTACCGCCAACTGGATCAGCTTTCTGGCCATCAGCGCCAGCTTCATCA
TCCTGCTGGTCATCTCCCTGAGGTACAAAGGCCCCGGCGGAACCGAGAGCTTCTACAACGGCTTCAAGGA
GCAGAACATGCTGACCGTGTTCATCAATCTGTGGTGTGCCCTGGCCTACTTTGCCAAAGTGCTGCAGTCC
CACTCCAACGATAATGGCTTCGCCCCTCTGACCGTGATCCCTTACGTGGACTACTGCACCACCTGCCCTC
TCCTGACACTGGATCTGCTGTGGTGCCTGGACGCCCCTTACAAAATCAGCAGCGCCGTGCTCGTGTTCAC
CTGCCTGGTGATTGCCGTCGCTTGCAGCCTGGCCGTGGCCCCTTTCAGCTACTGCTGGTTTGCCATGGGA
ATGGTGCTCTTCACCTTCACCTACGTGTTCATCCTGTCCATCGTGAGGCAGAGACTGGACTTCTTCACAC
TGTGCGCCAGAGACAGCAACGCCAAACAGAGCCTGAAGCATCTGAAGACCGCCGTGTTCATCTACTTCGG
CATCTGGCTGCTGTTCCCCCTCCTGTGGCTGCTCTCCTATAGGGCCGCCAACGTGATCAGCAATGACATC
AACCACATCTTCCACTGCATCCTGGACGTGATCGCCAAGAGCGTGTACGGCTTTGCCCTCCTGTACTTTA
AGATGTACTTTGACAAAAAGCTGATCGAGAGCGGCATCGACGAGGACGACTTCGCCAAGTTCTCCAAGGT
CGTGACCACCCACAGAAGCGAGGAGAAGCAGAAGAGGAAGCCCGCCGTGTCCCAAAGCCCTAAGATGTAC
TACGACGAGGCCGCTTACCAGGACGGCGAGGTCGAGAGCAACCTGCAGTCCAAGATCAGA
